Addgene plasmid #36700: TAL2261
Depositing lab: Keith Joung. Depositing organization: Massachusetts General Hospital. Publication: FLASH assembly of TALENs for high-throughput genome editing. Reyon D, Tsai SQ, Khayter C, Foden JA, Sander JD, Joung JK. Nat Biotechnol. 2012 Apr 8. doi: 10.1038/nbt.2170. PubMed 22484455.
Backbone
  Vector backbone: JDS74
  Backbone manufacturer: Joung lab (Addgene Plasmid # 32288)
  Backbone size w/o insert (bp): 6447
  Vector type: Mammalian, T7 for in vitro mRNA synthesis
Growth in bacteria
  Bacterial resistance: Ampicillin, 100 μg/mL
  Growth temperature: 37°C
  Growth strain: XL1 Blue
  Copy number: High Copy
Gene/Insert
  Gene/Insert name: BMPR1A-TALEN_Right (alt name: BMPR1A)
  Species: H. sapiens (human)
  Insert size (bp): 1640
  Entrez Gene: BMPR1A (a.k.a. 10q23del, ACVRLK3, ALK-3, ALK3, BMPR-1A, CD292, SKR5)
  Promoter: CMV
  Tag / fusion protein: 3X Flag (N terminal on backbone); WT FOKI (C terminal on backbone)
  Cloning method: Restriction Enzyme; 5′ cloning site BsmBI (destroyed during cloning); 3′ cloning site BsmBI (destroyed during cloning)
  Sequencing primers: 5′ CMV-F; 3′ BGH-rev
Terms and licenses: Academic/Nonprofit Terms; Industry Terms: Not Available to Industry
Depositor comments: Target binding site: TAGGCTCCCAATAATCTG It is strongly recommended that users perform a diagnostic digest to verify this plasmid prior to use. For example, a double digest of the plasmid with BamHI and KpnI should result in two bands at 2.2kb and 5.9kb.
How to cite: TAL2261 was a gift from Keith Joung (Addgene plasmid # 36700 ; http://n2t.net/addgene:36700 ; RRID:Addgene_36700)
