[The description below was written by a language model from this plasmid's Addgene catalogue record.]
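Description:
TAL2261 is a mammalian expression plasmid encoding the right-hand monomer of a TALEN pair directed against the human BMPR1A gene, which encodes a bone morphogenetic protein type I receptor also known as ALK3. It is built on the JDS74 TALEN expression backbone (about 6.4 kb without insert), is maintained in E. coli as a high-copy plasmid and is selected with ampicillin. No feature table accompanies the record, so details such as the specific bacterial origin or the polyadenylation signal are not stated explicitly, although the use of a BGH reverse sequencing primer suggests a BGH terminator region downstream of the coding sequence.

The insert of roughly 1.6 kb is an array of TAL effector repeats that specifies an 18-nucleotide binding site in BMPR1A; the associated publication describes the FLASH method for assembling such arrays. It was cloned between two BsmBI sites, which were destroyed in the process. This places the array in frame with backbone-encoded elements: an N-terminal 3X FLAG tag for detection and a C-terminal wild-type FokI nuclease domain. Expression in mammalian cells is driven by the CMV promoter, and the vector also carries a T7 promoter so that mRNA can be made by in vitro transcription. Because FokI cleaves only as a dimer, this construct is intended to be used together with the matching left-hand BMPR1A TALEN. Binding of both monomers on opposite sides of a spacer brings the FokI domains together to introduce a double-strand break, allowing targeted mutagenesis or editing of the endogenous BMPR1A locus in human cells. The depositor recommends confirming the plasmid's structure by diagnostic restriction digest before use.
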