>Addgene plasmid #36700 | TAL2261 | depositor partial sequence | sequence record 45893 | TAL2261 sequence 1640 bps
GAACCTGACCCCAGACCAGGTAGTCGCAATCGCGTCGAACATTGGGGGAAAGCAAGCCCTGGAAACCGTG
CAAAGGTTGTTGCCGGTCCTTTGTCAAGACCACGGCCTTACACCGGAGCAAGTCGTGGCCATTGCAAATA
ATAACGGTGGCAAACAGGCTCTTGAGACGGTTCAGAGACTTCTCCCAGTTCTCTGTCAAGCCCACGGGCT
GACTCCCGATCAAGTTGTAGCGATTGCGAATAACAATGGAGGGAAACAAGCATTGGAGACTGTCCAACGG
CTCCTTCCCGTGTTGTGTCAAGCCCACGGTTTGACGCCTGCACAAGTGGTCGCCATCGCCAGCCATGATG
GCGGTAAGCAGGCGCTGGAAACAGTACAGCGCCTGCTGCCTGTACTGTGCCAGGATCATGGACTGACCCC
AGACCAGGTAGTCGCAATCGCGTCAAACGGAGGGGGAAAGCAAGCCCTGGAAACCGTGCAAAGGTTGTTG
CCGGTCCTTTGTCAAGACCACGGCCTTACACCGGAGCAAGTCGTGGCCATTGCATCCCACGACGGTGGCA
AACAGGCTCTTGAGACGGTTCAGAGACTTCTCCCAGTTCTCTGTCAAGCCCACGGGCTGACTCCCGATCA
AGTTGTAGCGATTGCGTCGCATGACGGAGGGAAACAAGCATTGGAGACTGTCCAACGGCTCCTTCCCGTG
TTGTGTCAAGCCCACGGTTTGACGCCTGCACAAGTGGTCGCCATCGCCAGCCATGATGGCGGTAAGCAGG
CGCTGGAAACAGTACAGCGCCTGCTGCCTGTACTGTGCCAGGATCATGGACTGACCCCAGACCAGGTAGT
CGCAATCGCGTCGAACATTGGGGGAAAGCAAGCCCTGGAAACCGTGCAAAGGTTGTTGCCGGTCCTTTGT
CAAGACCACGGCCTTACACCGGAGCAAGTCGTGGCCATTGCAAGCAACATCGGTGGCAAACAGGCTCTTG
AGACGGTTCAGAGACTTCTCCCAGTTCTCTGTCAAGCCCACGGGCTGACTCCCGATCAAGTTGTAGCGAT
TGCGTCCAACGGTGGAGGGAAACAAGCATTGGAGACTGTCCAACGGCTCCTTCCCGTGTTGTGTCAAGCC
CACGGTTTGACGCCTGCACAAGTGGTCGCCATCGCCTCCAATATTGGCGGTAAGCAGGCGCTGGAAACAG
TACAGCGCCTGCTGCCTGTACTGTGCCAGGATCATGGACTGACCCCAGACCAGGTAGTCGCAATCGCGTC
GAACATTGGGGGAAAGCAAGCCCTGGAAACCGTGCAAAGGTTGTTGCCGGTCCTTTGTCAAGACCACGGC
CTTACACCGGAGCAAGTCGTGGCCATTGCAAGCAATGGGGGTGGCAAACAGGCTCTTGAGACGGTTCAGA
GACTTCTCCCAGTTCTCTGTCAAGCCCACGGGCTGACTCCCGATCAAGTTGTAGCGATTGCGTCGCATGA
CGGAGGGAAACAAGCATTGGAGACTGTCCAACGGCTCCTTCCCGTGTTGTGTCAAGCCCACGGTTTGACG
CCTGCACAAGTGGTCGCCATCGCCTCGAATGGCGGCGGTAAGCAGGCGCTGGAAACAGTACAGCGCCTGC
TGCCTGTACTGTGCCAGGATCATGGACTGA
