>Addgene plasmid #36700 | TAL2261 | addgene partial sequence | sequence record 47986 | CMV-F 5'-CGCAAATGGGCGGTAGGCGTG-3'
ACTAGAGAACCCACTGCTTACTGGCTTATCGAAATTAATACGACTCACTATAGGGAGACCCAAGCTGGCT
AGCACCATGGACTACAAAGACCATGACGGTGATTATAAAGATCATGACATCGATTACAAGGATGACGATG
ACAAGATGGCCCCCAAGAAGAAGAGGAAGGTGGGCATTCACCGCGGGGTACCTATGGTGGACTTGAGGAC
ACTCGGTTATTCGCAACAGCAACAGGAGAAAATCAAGCCTAAGGTCAGGAGCACCGTCGCGCAACACCAC
GAGGCGCTTGTGGGGCATGGCTTCACTCATGCGCATATTGTCGCGCTTTCACAGCACCCTGCGGCGCTTG
GGACGGTGGCTGTCAAATACCAAGATATGATTGCGGCCCTGCCCGAAGCCACGCACGAGGCAATTGTAGG
GGTCGGTAAACAGTGGTCGGGAGCGCGAGCACTTGAGGCGCTGCTGACTGTGGCGGGTGAGCTTAGGGGG
CCTCCGCTCCAGCTCGACACCGGGCAGCTGCTGAAGATCGCGAAGAGAGGGGGAGTAACAGCGGTAGAGG
CAGTGCACGCCTGGCGCAATGCGCTCACCGGGGCCCCCTTGAACCTGACCCCAGACCAGGTAGTCGCAAT
CGCGTCGAACATTGGGGGAAAGCAAGCCCTGGAAACCGTGCAAAGGTTGTTGCCGGTCCTTTGTCAAGAC
CACGGCCTTACACCGGAGCAAGTCGTGGCCATTGCAAATAATAACGGTGGCAAACAGGCTCTTGAGACGG
TTCAGAGACTTCTCCCAGTTCTCTGTCAAGCCCACGGGCTGACTCCCGATCAAGTTGTAGCGATTGCGAA
TAACAATGGAGGGAAACAAGCATTGGAGACTGTCCAACGGCTCCTTCCCGTGTTGTGTCAAGCCCACGGT
TTGACGCCTGCACAAGTGGTCGCCATCGCCAGCCATGATGGCGGTAAGCAGGCGCTGGAAACAGTA
